>Addgene plasmid #198330 | p-mCherry2-sgRNA (empty) | addgene full sequence | sequence record 390300 | Addgene NGS Result
CGTTACATAACTTACGGTAAATGGCCCGCCTGGCTGACCGCCCAACGACCCCCGCCCATTGACGTCAATA
ATGACGTATGTTCCCATAGTAACGCCAATAGGGACTTTCCATTGACGTCAATGGGTGGAGTATTTACGGT
AAACTGCCCACTTGGCAGTACATCAAGTGTATCATATGCCAAGTACGCCCCCTATTGACGTCAATGACGG
TAAATGGCCCGCCTGGCATTATGCCCAGTACATGACCTTATGGGACTTTCCTACTTGGCAGTACATCTAC
GTATTAGTCATCGCTATTACCATGGTGATGCGGTTTTGGCAGTACATCAATGGGCGTGGATAGCGGTTTG
ACTCACGGGGATTTCCAAGTCTCCACCCCATTGACGTCAATGGGAGTTTGTTTTGGCACCAAAATCAACG
GGACTTTCCAAAATGTCGTAACAACTCCGCCCCATTGACGCAAATGGGCGGTAGGCGTGTACGGTGGGAG
GTCTATATAAGCAGAGCTGGTTTAGTGAACCGTCAGATCCGCTAGCGCTACCGGTCGCCACCATGGTGAG
CAAGGGCGAGGAGGATAACATGGCCATCATCAAGGAGTTCATGCGCTTCAAGGTGCACATGGAGGGCTCC
GTGAACGGCCACGAGTTCGAGATCGAGGGCGAGGGCGAGGGCCGCCCCTACGAGGGCACCCAGACCGCCA
AGCTGAAGGTGACCAAGGGTGGCCCCCTGCCCTTCGCCTGGGACATCCTGTCCCCTCAGTTCATGTACGG
CTCCAAGGCCTACGTGAAGCACCCCGCCGACATCCCCGACTACTTGAAGCTGTCCTTCCCCGAGGGCTTC
AATTGGGAGCGCGTGATGAACTTCGAGGACGGCGGCGTGGTGACCGTGACCCAGGACTCCTCCCTGCAGG
ACGGCGAGTTCATCTACAAGGTGAAGCTGCGCGGCACCAACTTCCCCTCCGACGGCCCCGTAATGCAGTG
TCGTACCATGGGCTGGGAGGCCTCCACTGAGCGGATGTACCCCGAGGACGGCGCCCTGAAGGGCGAGATC
AAGCAGAGGCTGAAGCTGAAGGACGGCGGCCACTACGACGCTGAGGTCAAGACCACCTACAAGGCCAAGA
AGCCCGTGCAGCTGCCCGGCGCCTACAACGTCGACATCAAGTTGGACATCCTTTCCCACAACGAGGACTA
CACCATCGTGGAACAGTACGAACGCGCCGAGGGCCGCCACTCCACCGGCGGCATGGACGAGCTGTACAAG
TCCGGACTCAGATCTCGAGCTCAAGCTTCGAATTCATGAGATATCACCCACCTCCCAACCCCGAGGGGAC
CCAGAGAGGGCCTATTTCCCATGATTCCTTCATATTTGCATATACGATACAAGGCTGTTAGAGAGATAAT
TAGAATTAATTTGACTGTAAACACAAAGATATTAGTACAAAATACGTGACGTAGAAAGTAATAATTTCTT
GGGTAGTTTGCAGTTTTAAAATTATGTTTTAAAATGGACTATCATATGCTTACCGTAACTTGAAAGTATT
TCGATTTCTTGGCTTTATATATCTTGTGGAAAGGACGAAACACCGGAGACGGTTGTAGGTGAGCACACAA
GGTACACATGCTAAGGTATTATACCCTATGACCTTCATAAAATCAACCAAGGTCTTCTTTTTAATAACCC
TAGTATCAATACTTAGAATTTGGATGTTCCGGTTTGCAACCTTCGTCTCTGTTTAAGAGCTATGCTGGAA
ACAGCATAGCAAGTTTAAATAAGGCTAGTCCGTTATCAACTTGAAAAAGTGGCACCGAGTCGGTGCTTTT
TTTCTCGAGTACTGCGGCCGCGGTACCGCGGGCCCGGGATCCACCGGATCTAGATAACTGATCATAATCA
GCCATACCACATTTGTAGAGGTTTTACTTGCTTTAAAAAACCTCCCACACCTCCCCCTGAACCTGAAACA
TAAAATGAATGCAATTGTTGTTGTTAACTTGTTTATTGCAGCTTATAATGGTTACAAATAAAGCAATAGC
ATCACAAATTTCACAAATAAAGCATTTTTTTCACTGCATTCTAGTTGTGGTTTGTCCAAACTCATCAATG
TATCTTAACGCGTAAATTGTAAGCGTTAATATTTTGTTAAAATTCGCGTTAAATTTTTGTTAAATCAGCT
CATTTTTTAACCAATAGGCCGAAATCGGCAAAATCCCTTATAAATCAAAAGAATAGACCGAGATAGGGT
[37 nt withheld, positions 2240-2276]
AAAGAACGTGGACTCCAACGTCAAAGG
[49 nt withheld, positions 2304-2352]
T
[91 nt withheld, positions 2354-2444]
G
[124 nt withheld, positions 2446-2569]
CAGGTGGCACTTTTCGGGGAAATGTGCGCGGAACCCCTATTTGTTTATTTTTCTAAATACATTCAAATAT
GTATCCGCTCATGAGACAATAACCCTGATAAATGCTTCAATAATATTGAAAAAGGAAGAGTCCTGAGGCG
GAAAGAACCAGCTGTGGAATGTGTGTCAGTTAGGGTGTGGAAAGTCCCCAGGCTCCCCAGCAGGCAGAAG
TATGCAAAGCATGCATCTCAATTAGTCAGCAACCAGGTGTGGAAAGTCCCCAGGCTCCCCAGCAGGCAGA
AGTATGCAAAGCATGCATCTCAATTAGTCAGCAACCATAGTCCCGCCCCTAACTCCGCCCATCCCGCCCC
TAACTCCGCCCAGTTCCGCCCATTCTCCGCCCCATGGCTGACTAATTTTTTTTATTTATGCAGAGGCCGA
GGCCGCCTCGGCCTCTGAGCTATTCCAGAAGTAGTGAGGAGGCTTTTTTGGAGGCCTAGGCTTTTGCAAA
GATCGATCAAGAGACAGGATGAGGATCGTTTCGCATGATTGAACAAGATGGATTGCACGCAGGTTCTCCG
GCCGCTTGGGTGGAGAGGCTATTCGGCTATGACTGGGCACAACAGACAATCGGCTGCTCTGATGCCGCCG
TGTTCCGGCTGTCAGCGCAGGGGCGCCCGGTTCTTTTTGTCAAGACCGACCTGTCCGGTGCCCTGAATGA
ACTGCAAGACGAGGCAGCGCGGCTATCGTGGCTGGCCACGACGGGCGTTCCTTGCGCAGCTGTGCTCGAC
GTTGTCACTGAAGCGGGAAGGGACTGGCTGCTATTGGGCGAAGTGCCGGGGCAGGATCTCCTGTCATCTC
ACCTTGCTCCTGCCGAGAAAGTATCCATCATGGCTGATGCAATGCGGCGGCTGCATACGCTTGATCCGGC
TACCTGCCCATTCGACCACCAAGCGAAACATCGCATCGAGCGAGCACGTACTCGGATGGAAGCCGGTCTT
GTCGATCAGGATGATCTGGACGAAGAGCATCAGGGGCTCGCGCCAGCCGAACTGTTCGCCAGGCTCAAGG
CGAGCATGCCCGACGGCGAGGATCTCGTCGTGACCCATGGCGATGCCTGCTTGCCGAATATCATGGTGGA
AAATGGCCGCTTTTCTGGATTCATCGACTGTGGCCGGCTGGGTGTGGCGGACCGCTATCAGGACATAGCG
TTGGCTACCCGTGATATTGCTGAAGAGCTTGGCGGCGAATGGGCTGACCGCTTCCTCGTGCTTTACGGTA
TCGCCGCTCCCGATTCGCAGCGCATCGCCTTCTATCGCCTTCTTGACGAGTTCTTCTGAGCGGGACTCTG
GGGTTCGAAATGACCGACCAAGCGACGCCCAACCTGCCATCACGAGATTTCGATTCCACCGCCGCCTTCT
ATGAAAGGTTGGGCTTCGGAATCGTTTTCCGGGACGCCGGCTGGATGATCCTCCAGCGCGGGGATCTCAT
GCTGGAGTTCTTCGCCCACCCTAGGGGGAGGCTAACTGAAACACGGAAGGAGACAATACCGGAAGGAACC
CGCGCTATGACGGCAATAAAAAGACAGAATAAAACGCACGGTGTTGGGTCGTTTGTTCATAAACGCGGGG
TTCGGTCCCAGGGCTGGCACTCTGTCGATACCCCACCGAGACCCCATTGGGGCCAATACGCCCGCGTTTC
TTCCTTTTCCCCACCCCACCCCCCAAGTTCGGGTGAAGGCCCAGGGCTCGCAGCCAACGTCGGGGCGGCA
GGCCCTGCCATAGCCTCAGGTTACTCATATATACTTTAGATTGATTTAAAACTTCATTTTTAATTTAAAA
GGATCTAGGTGAAGATCCTTTTTGATAATCTCATGACCAAAATCCCTTAACGTGAGTTTTCGTTCCACTG
AGCGTCAGACCCCGTAGAAAAGATCAAAGGATCTTCTTGAGATCCTTTTTTTCTGCGCGTAATCTGCTGC
TTGCAAACAAAAAAACCACCGCTACCAGCGGTGGTTTGTTTGCCGGATCAAGAGCTACCAACTCTTTTTC
CGAAGGTAACTGGCTTCAGCAGAGCGCAGATACCAAATACTGTTCTTCTAGTGTAGCCGTAGTTAGGCCA
CCACTTCAAGAACTCTGTAGCACCGCCTACATACCTCGCTCTGCTAATCCTGTTACCAGTGGCTGCTGCC
AGTGGCGATAAGTCGTGTCTTACCGGGTTGGACTCAAGACGATAGTTACCGGATAAGGCGCAGCGGTCGG
GCTGAACGGGGGGTTCGTGCACACAGCCCAGCTTGGAGCGAACGACCTACACCGAACTGAGATACCTACA
GCGTGAGCTATGAGAAAGCGCCACGCTTCCCGAAGGGAGAAAGGCGGACAGGTATCCGGTAAGCGGCAGG
GTCGGAACAGGAGAGCGCACGAGGGAGCTTCCAGGGGGAAACGCCTGGTATCTTTATAGTCCTGTCGGGT
TTCGCCACCTCTGACTTGAGCGTCGATTTTTGTGATGCTCGTCAGGGGGGCGGAGCCTATGGAAAAACGC
CAGCAACGCGGCCTTTTTACGGTTCCTGGCCTTTTGCTGGCCTTTTGCTCACATGTTCTTTCCTGCGTTA
TCCCCTGATTCTGTGGATAACCGTATTACCGCCATGCATTAGTTATTAATAGTAATCAATTACGGGGTCA
TTAGTTCATAGCCCATATATGGAGTTCCG
Features (pLannotate 1.2.2; 19 found; start..end, strand, type, name):
      1..304     +  enhancer       CMV enhancer: human cytomegalovirus immediate early enhancer
    305..508     +  promoter       CMV promoter: human cytomegalovirus (CMV) immediate early promoter
    553..1260    +  CDS            mCherry2: mCherry2 is a basic (constitutively fluorescent) red fluorescent protein published in 2017, derived from Discosoma sp.. It has very low acid sensitivity.
   1261..1295    +  misc_feature   MCS (fragment): multiple cloning site
   1306..1332    +  CDS            Rev (fragment): human immunodeficiency virus 1 (HIV-1) Rev protein; rev; enhances nuclear export of unspliced and incompletely spliced viral mRNAs
   1336..1576    +  promoter       U6 promoter: RNA polymerase III promoter for human U6 snRNA
   1749..1816    +  misc_RNA       tracrRNA (fragment): trans-activating CRISPR RNA for the Streptococcus pyogenes CRISPR/Cas9 system
   1841..1867    +  misc_feature   MCS (fragment): multiple cloning site
   1879..1963    +  CDS            large T antigen (fragment): large T antigen from SV40 (simian virus 40)
   1986..2107    +  polyA_signal   SV40 poly(A) signal: SV40 polyadenylation signal
   2141..2569    -  rep_origin     f1 ori (sequence partly withheld): f1 bacteriophage origin of replication; arrow indicates direction of (+) strand synthesis
   2596..2700    +  promoter       AmpR promoter: bla
   2702..3059    +  promoter       SV40 promoter: SV40 enhancer and early promoter
   3094..3888    +  CDS            NeoR/KanR: aminoglycoside phosphotransferase from Tn5; aph(3')-II (or nptII); confers resistance to neomycin, kanamycin, and G418 (Geneticin®)
   3909..4061    +  CDS            ble (fragment): BLE_KLEPN - Experimental evidence at protein level: Swiss-Prot protein existence level 1. Binding protein with a strong affinity to the bleomycin family of antibiotics. Binds to CL990; an antimitotic-antibiotic compound. From Klebsiella pneumoniae.
   4120..4167    +  polyA_signal   HSV TK poly(A) signal: herpes simplex virus thymidine kinase polyadenylation signal (Cole and Stacy, 1985)
   4258..4274    -  polyA_signal   bGH poly(A) signal (fragment): bovine growth hormone polyadenylation signal
   4496..5084    +  rep_origin     ori: high-copy-number ColE1/pMB1/pBR322/pUC origin of replication
   5199..5258    +  enhancer       CMV enhancer (fragment): human cytomegalovirus immediate early enhancer
