[The description below was written by a language model from this plasmid's Addgene catalogue record and pLannotate feature annotations shown in this document.]
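Description:
p-mCherry2-sgRNA (empty) is a mammalian expression plasmid of about 5.3 kb built on the mCherry2-C1 backbone. It serves as a recipient vector for cloning a custom single guide RNA alongside a red fluorescent transfection marker. It replicates in E. coli from a high-copy ColE1/pUC-type origin and also carries an f1 phage origin. A single NeoR/KanR (Tn5 aminoglycoside phosphotransferase) gene is driven by tandem bacterial (bla-type) and SV40 early promoters and terminated by the HSV TK polyadenylation signal. This gene gives kanamycin resistance in bacteria and G418 selection in mammalian cells.

The plasmid contains two expression units. The CMV immediate-early enhancer and promoter drive mCherry2, a constitutively fluorescent Discosoma-derived red protein, so cells that have taken up the plasmid can be identified or sorted. Downstream of the mCherry2 coding sequence, a roughly 700 bp cassette was inserted into the multiple cloning site between EcoRI and KpnI sites. It comprises the human U6 RNA polymerase III promoter, a stuffer sequence flanked by BsmBI sites, and the optimised "F+E" sgRNA scaffold for Streptococcus pyogenes Cas9, which the feature table annotates as a tracrRNA fragment. The SV40 polyadenylation signal follows this insert. BsmBI digestion releases the stuffer so that annealed oligonucleotides encoding the targeting sequence can be ligated in without a scar.

No Cas9 or dCas9 is encoded, so the nuclease or fusion protein must be supplied separately. The associated publication used targeted recruitment to build ectopic kinetochores and induce chromosome-specific segmental aneuploidies. The short annotated Rev, large T antigen, ble and bGH poly(A) fragments are probably incidental sequence matches rather than functional elements.
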