Addgene plasmid #198330: p-mCherry2-sgRNA (empty)
Purpose: Customisable sgRNA sequence with optimised sgRNA scaffold for expression under U6 promoter, with mCherry2 reporter
Depositing lab: Sarah McClelland. Depositing organization: Barts and The London School of Medicine and Dentistry, Queen Mary, University of London. Publication: Targeted assembly of ectopic kinetochores to induce chromosome-specific segmental aneuploidies. Tovini L, Johnson SC, Guscott MA, Andersen AM, Spierings DCJ, Wardenaar R, Foijer F, McClelland SE. EMBO J. 2023 May 15;42(10):e111587. doi: 10.15252/embj.2022111587. Epub 2023 Apr 17. PubMed 37063065.
Backbone
  Vector backbone: mCherry2-C1
  Backbone manufacturer: Addgene 54563
  Backbone size w/o insert (bp): 4722
  Total vector size (bp): 5258
  Modifications to backbone: A cassette encoding sgRNA optimised (F+E) scaffold from //doi.org/10.1016/j.cell.2013.12.001 expressed under a human U6 promoter was inserted. An insertion site for custom sgRNA sequences has been included in the form of a buffer sequence flanked by BsmBI sites, allowing for scar-less introduction of your sgRNA seqeunce.
  Vector type: Mammalian Expression
  Selectable markers: Neomycin (select with G418)
Growth in bacteria
  Bacterial resistance: Kanamycin, 50 μg/mL
  Growth temperature: 37°C
  Growth strain: NEB Stable
  Copy number: Unknown
Gene/Insert
  Gene/Insert name: U6-sgRNA(F+E) empty
  Insert size (bp): 708
  Promoter: U6
  Cloning method: Restriction Enzyme; 5′ cloning site EcoRI (not destroyed); 3′ cloning site KpnI (not destroyed)
  Sequencing primers: 5′ tacaccatcgtggaacagta; 3′ gaggtgtgggaggtttttta
Terms and licenses: Academic/Nonprofit Terms; Industry Terms: Not Available to Industry
Depositor comments: Users should follow the oligo cloning protocol from the Zhang lab for plasmid lentiCRISPR v2 (Addgene #52961) to 1) remove stuffer fragment and 2) insert annealed oligos to complete gRNA.
How to cite: p-mCherry2-sgRNA (empty) was a gift from Sarah McClelland (Addgene plasmid # 198330 ; http://n2t.net/addgene:198330 ; RRID:Addgene_198330)
